>Addgene plasmid #32574 | pcDNA3.1his p66shc (corrected) | addgene full sequence | sequence record 248176 | Addgene NGS Result
AAGGCTTGACCGACAATTGCATGAAGAATCTGCTTAGGGTTAGGCGTTTTGCGCTGCTTCGCGATGTACG
GGCCAGATATACGCGTTGACATTGATTATTGACTAGTTATTAATAGTAATCAATTACGGGGTCATTAGTT
CATAGCCCATATATGGAGTTCCGCGTTACATAACTTACGGTAAATGGCCCGCCTGGCTGACCGCCCAACG
ACCCCCGCCCATTGACGTCAATAATGACGTATGTTCCCATAGTAACGCCAATAGGGACTTTCCATTGACG
TCAATGGGTGGAGTATTTACGGTAAACTGCCCACTTGGCAGTACATCAAGTGTATCATATGCCAAGTACG
CCCCCTATTGACGTCAATGACGGTAAATGGCCCGCCTGGCATTATGCCCAGTACATGACCTTATGGGACT
TTCCTACTTGGCAGTACATCTACGTATTAGTCATCGCTATTACCATGGTGATGCGGTTTTGGCAGTACAT
CAATGGGCGTGGATAGCGGTTTGACTCACGGGGATTTCCAAGTCTCCACCCCATTGACGTCAATGGGAGT
TTGTTTTGGCACCAAAATCAACGGGACTTTCCAAAATGTCGTAACAACTCCGCCCCATTGACGCAAATGG
GCGGTAGGCGTGTACGGTGGGAGGTCTATATAAGCAGAGCTCTCTGGCTAACTAGAGAACCCACTGCTTA
CTGGCTTATCGAAATTAATACGACTCACTATAGGGAGACCCAAGCTGGCTAGCGTTTAAACTTAAGCTTA
CCATGGGGGGTTCTCATCATCATCATCATCATGGTATGGCTAGCATGACTGGTGGACAGCAAATGGGTCG
GGATCTGTACGACGATGACGATAAGGTACCGAGCTCGGATCCACTAGTCCAGTGTGGTGGAATTCGGCTT
ATGGATCTCCTGCCCCCCAAGCCCAAGTACAATCCACTCCGGAATGAGTCTCTGTCATCGCTGGAGGAAG
GGGCTTCTGGGTCCACCCCCCCGGAGGAGCTGCCTTCCCCATCAGCTTCATCCCTGGGGCCCATCCTGCC
TCCTCTGCCTGGGGACGATAGTCCCACTACCCTGTGCTCCTTCTTCCCCCGGATGAGCAACCTGAGGCTG
GCCAACCCGGCTGGGGGGCGCCCAGGGTCTAAGGGGGAGCCAGGAAGGGCAGCTGATGATGGGGAGGGGA
TCGTAGGGGCAGCCATGCCAGACTCAGGCCCCCTACCCCTCCTCCAGGACATGAACAAGCTGAGTGGAGG
CGGCGGGCGCAGGACTCGGGTGGAAGGGGGCCAGCTTGGGGGCGAGGAGTGGACCCGCCACGGGAGCTTT
GTCAATAAGCCCACGCGGGGCTGGCTGCATCCCAACGACAAAGTCATGGGACCCGGGGTTTCCTACTTGG
TTCGGTACATGGGTTGTGTGGAGGTCCTCCAGTCAATGCGTGCCCTGGACTTCAACACCCGGACTCAGGT
CACCAGGGAGGCCATCAGTCTGGTGTGTGAGGCTGTGCCGGGTGCTAAGGGGGCGACAAGGAGGAGAAAG
CCCTGTAGCCGCCCGCTCAGCTCTATCCTGGGGAGGAGTAACCTGAAATTTGCTGGAATGCCAATCACTC
TCACCGTCTCCACCAGCAGCCTCAACCTCATGGCCGCAGACTGCAAACAGATCATCGCCAACCACCACAT
GCAATCTATCTCATTTGCATCCGGCGGGGATCCGGACACAGCCGAGTATGTCGCCTATGTTGCCAAAGAC
CCTGTGAATCAGAGAGCCTGCCACATTCTGGAGTGTCCCGAAGGGCTTGCCCAGGATGTCATCAGCACCA
TTGGCCAGGCCTTCGAGTTGCGCTTCAAACAATACCTCAGGAACCCACCCAAACTGGTCACCCCTCATGA
CAGGATGGCTGGCTTTGATGGCTCAGCATGGGATGAGGAGGAGGAAGAGCCACCTGACCATCAGTACTAT
AATGACTTCCCGGGGAAGGAACCCCCCTTGGGGGGGGTGGTAGACATGAGGCTTCGGGAAGGAGCCGCTC
CAGGGGCTGCTCGACCCACTGCACCCAATGCCCAGACCCCCAGCCACTTGGGAGCTACATTGCCTGTAGG
ACAGCCTGTTGGGGGAGATCCAGAAGTCCGCAAACAGATGCCACCTCCACCACCCTGTCCAGGCAGAGAG
CTTTTTGATGATCCCTCCTATGTCAACGTCCAGAACCTAGACAAGGCCCGGCAAGCAGTGGGTGGTGCTG
GGCCCCCCAATCCTGCTATCAATGGCAGTGCACCCCGGGACCTGTTTGACATGAAGCCCTTCGAAGATGC
TCTTCGCGTGCCTCCACCTCCCCAGTCGGTGTCCATGGCTGAGCAGCTCCGAGGGGAGCCCTGGTTCCAT
GGGAAGCTGAGCCGGCGGGAGGCTGAGGCACTGCTGCAGCTCAATGGGGACTTCCTGGTACGAGAGAGCA
CGACCACACCTGGCCAGTATGTGCTCACTGGCTTGCAGAGTGGGCAGCCTAAGCATTTGCTACTGGTGGA
CCCTGAGGGTGTGGTTCGGACTAAGGATCACCGCTTTGAAAGTGTCAGTCACCTTATCAGCTACCACATG
GACAATCACTTGCCCATCATCTCTGCGGGCAGCGAACTGTGTCTACAGCAACCTGTGGAGCGGAAACTGT
GAAAGCCGAATTCTGCAGATATCCAGCACAGTGGCGGCCGCTCGAGTCTAGAGGGCCCGTTTAAACCCGC
TGATCAGCCTCGACTGTGCCTTCTAGTTGCCAGCCATCTGTTGTTTGCCCCTCCCCCGTGCCTTCCTTGA
CCCTGGAAGGTGCCACTCCCACTGTCCTTTCCTAATAAAATGAGGAAATTGCATCGCATTGTCTGAGTAG
GTGTCATTCTATTCTGGGGGGTGGGGTGGGGCAGGACAGCAAGGGGGAGGATTGGGAAGACAATAGCAGG
CATGCTGGGGATGCGGTGGGCTCTATGGCTTCTGAGGCGGAAAGAACCAGCTGGGGCTCTAGGGGGTATC
CCC
[124 nt withheld, positions 3014-3137]
C
[91 nt withheld, positions 3139-3229]
A
[49 nt withheld, positions 3231-3279]
CCTTTGACGTTGGAGTCCACGTTCTTT
[37 nt withheld, positions 3307-3343]
ACCCTATCTCGGTCTATTCTTTTGATTTATAAGGGATTTTGCCGATTTCGGCCTATTGGTTAAAAAATGA
GCTGATTTAACAAAAATTTAACGCGAATTAATTCTGTGGAATGTGTGTCAGTTAGGGTGTGGAAAGTCCC
CAGGCTCCCCAGCAGGCAGAAGTATGCAAAGCATGCATCTCAATTAGTCAGCAACCAGGTGTGGAAAGTC
CCCAGGCTCCCCAGCAGGCAGAAGTATGCAAAGCATGCATCTCAATTAGTCAGCAACCATAGTCCCGCCC
CTAACTCCGCCCATCCCGCCCCTAACTCCGCCCAGTTCCGCCCATTCTCCGCCCCATGGCTGACTAATTT
TTTTTATTTATGCAGAGGCCGAGGCCGCCTCTGCCTCTGAGCTATTCCAGAAGTAGTGAGGAGGCTTTTT
TGGAGGCCTAGGCTTTTGCAAAAAGCTCCCGGGAGCTTGTATATCCATTTTCGGATCTGATCAAGAGACA
GGATGAGGATCGTTTCGCATGATTGAACAAGATGGATTGCACGCAGGTTCTCCGGCCGCTTGGGTGGAGA
GGCTATTCGGCTATGACTGGGCACAACAGACAATCGGCTGCTCTGATGCCGCCGTGTTCCGGCTGTCAGC
GCAGGGGCGCCCGGTTCTTTTTGTCAAGACCGACCTGTCCGGTGCCCTGAATGAACTGCAGGACGAGGCA
GCGCGGCTATCGTGGCTGGCCACGACGGGCGTTCCTTGCGCAGCTGTGCTCGACGTTGTCACTGAAGCGG
GAAGGGACTGGCTGCTATTGGGCGAAGTGCCGGGGCAGGATCTCCTGTCATCTCACCTTGCTCCTGCCGA
GAAAGTATCCATCATGGCTGATGCAATGCGGCGGCTGCATACGCTTGATCCGGCTACCTGCCCATTCGAC
CACCAAGCGAAACATCGCATCGAGCGAGCACGTACTCGGATGGAAGCCGGTCTTGTCGATCAGGATGATC
TGGACGAAGAGCATCAGGGGCTCGCGCCAGCCGAACTGTTCGCCAGGCTCAAGGCGCGCATGCCCGACGG
CGAGGATCTCGTCGTGACCCATGGCGATGCCTGCTTGCCGAATATCATGGTGGAAAATGGCCGCTTTTCT
GGATTCATCGACTGTGGCCGGCTGGGTGTGGCGGACCGCTATCAGGACATAGCGTTGGCTACCCGTGATA
TTGCTGAAGAGCTTGGCGGCGAATGGGCTGACCGCTTCCTCGTGCTTTACGGTATCGCCGCTCCCGATTC
GCAGCGCATCGCCTTCTATCGCCTTCTTGACGAGTTCTTCTGAGCGGGACTCTGGGGTTCGAAATGACCG
ACCAAGCGACGCCCAACCTGCCATCACGAGATTTCGATTCCACCGCCGCCTTCTATGAAAGGTTGGGCTT
CGGAATCGTTTTCCGGGACGCCGGCTGGATGATCCTCCAGCGCGGGGATCTCATGCTGGAGTTCTTCGCC
CACCCCAACTTGTTTATTGCAGCTTATAATGGTTACAAATAAAGCAATAGCATCACAAATTTCACAAATA
AAGCATTTTTTTCACTGCATTCTAGTTGTGGTTTGTCCAAACTCATCAATGTATCTTATCATGTCTGTAT
ACCGTCGACCTCTAGCTAGAGCTTGGCGTAATCATGGTCATAGCTGTTTCCTGTGTGAAATTGTTATCCG
CTCACAATTCCACACAACATACGAGCCGGAAGCATAAAGTGTAAAGCCTGGGGTGCCTAATGAGTGAGCT
AACTCACATTAATTGCGTTGCGCTCACTGCCCGCTTTCCAGTCGGGAAACCTGTCGTGCCAGCTGCATTA
ATGAATCGGCCAACGCGCGGGGAGAGGCGGTTTGCGTATTGGGCGCTCTTCCGCTTCCTCGCTCACTGAC
TCGCTGCGCTCGGTCGTTCGGCTGCGGCGAGCGGTATCAGCTCACTCAAAGGCGGTAATACGGTTATCCA
CAGAATCAGGGGATAACGCAGGAAAGAACATGTGAGCAAAAGGCCAGCAAAAGGCCAGGAACCGTAAAAA
GGCCGCGTTGCTGGCGTTTTTCCATAGGCTCCGCCCCCCTGACGAGCATCACAAAAATCGACGCTCAAGT
CAGAGGTGGCGAAACCCGACAGGACTATAAAGATACCAGGCGTTTCCCCCTGGAAGCTCCCTCGTGCGCT
CTCCTGTTCCGACCCTGCCGCTTACCGGATACCTGTCCGCCTTTCTCCCTTCGGGAAGCGTGGCGCTTTC
TCATAGCTCACGCTGTAGGTATCTCAGTTCGGTGTAGGTCGTTCGCTCCAAGCTGGGCTGTGTGCACGAA
CCCCCCGTTCAGCCCGACCGCTGCGCCTTATCCGGTAACTATCGTCTTGAGTCCAACCCGGTAAGACACG
ACTTATCGCCACTGGCAGCAGCCACTGGTAACAGGATTAGCAGAGCGAGGTATGTAGGCGGTGCTACAGA
GTTCTTGAAGTGGTGGCCTAACTACGGCTACACTAGAAGAACAGTATTTGGTATCTGCGCTCTGCTGAAG
CCAGTTACCTTCGGAAAAAGAGTTGGTAGCTCTTGATCCGGCAAACAAACCACCGCTGGTAGCGGTGGTT
TTTTTGTTTGCAAGCAGCAGATTACGCGCAGAAAAAAAGGATCTCAAGAAGATCCTTTGATCTTTTCTAC
GGGGTCTGACGCTCAGTGGAACGAAAACTCACGTTAAGGGATTTTGGTCATGAGATTATCAAAAAGGATC
TTCACCTAGATCCTTTTAAATTAAAAATGAAGTTTTAAATCAATCTAAAGTATATATGAGTAAACTTGGT
CTGACAGTTACCAATGCTTAATCAGTGAGGCACCTATCTCAGCGATCTGTCTATTTCGTTCATCCATAGT
TGCCTGACTCCCCGTCGTGTAGATAACTACGATACGGGAGGGCTTACCATCTGGCCCCAGTGCTGCAATG
ATACCGCGAGACCCACGCTCACCGGCTCCAGATTTATCAGCAATAAACCAGCCAGCCGGAAGGGCCGAGC
GCAGAAGTGGTCCTGCAACTTTATCCGCCTCCATCCAGTCTATTAATTGTTGCCGGGAAGCTAGAGTAAG
TAGTTCGCCAGTTAATAGTTTGCGCAACGTTGTTGCCATTGCTACAGGCATCGTGGTGTCACGCTCGTCG
TTTGGTATGGCTTCATTCAGCTCCGGTTCCCAACGATCAAGGCGAGTTACATGATCCCCCATGTTGTGCA
AAAAAGCGGTTAGCTCCTTCGGTCCTCCGATCGTTGTCAGAAGTAAGTTGGCCGCAGTGTTATCACTCAT
GGTTATGGCAGCACTGCATAATTCTCTTACTGTCATGCCATCCGTAAGATGCTTTTCTGTGACTGGTGAG
TACTCAACCAAGTCATTCTGAGAATAGTGTATGCGGCGACCGAGTTGCTCTTGCCCGGCGTCAATACGGG
ATAATACCGCGCCACATAGCAGAACTTTAAAAGTGCTCATCATTGGAAAACGTTCTTCGGGGCGAAAACT
CTCAAGGATCTTACCGCTGTTGAGATCCAGTTCGATGTAACCCACTCGTGCACCCAACTGATCTTCAGCA
TCTTTTACTTTCACCAGCGTTTCTGGGTGAGCAAAAACAGGAAGGCAAAATGCCGCAAAAAAGGGAATAA
GGGCGACACGGAAATGTTGAATACTCATACTCTTCCTTTTTCAATATTATTGAAGCATTTATCAGGGTTA
TTGTCTCATGAGCGGATACATATTTGAATGTATTTAGAAAAATAAACAAATAGGGGTTCCGCGCACATTT
CCCCGAAAAGTGCCACCTGACGTCGACGGATCGGGAGATCTCCCGATCCCCTATGGTGCACTCTCAGTAC
AATCTGCTCTGATGCCGCATAGTTAAGCCAGTATCTGCTCCCTGCTTGTGTGTTGGAGGTCGCTGAGTAG
TGCGCGAGCAAAATTTAAGCTACAACAAGGC
Features (pLannotate 1.2.2; 23 found; start..end, strand, type, name):
     88..467     +  enhancer       CMV enhancer: human cytomegalovirus immediate early enhancer
    468..671     +  promoter       CMV promoter: human cytomegalovirus (CMV) immediate early promoter
    667..700     +  LTR            5' LTR (truncated) (fragment): truncated 5' long terminal repeat (LTR) from HIV-1
    716..734     +  promoter       T7 promoter: promoter for bacteriophage T7 RNA polymerase
    785..805     +  CDS            capTEV™ (fragment): composite tag for in vivo biotinylation, TEV protease cleavage, and 6xHis tagging
    806..838     +  CDS            T7 tag (gene 10 leader): leader peptide from bacteriophage T7 gene 10 promotes efficient translation in E. coli
    842..865     +  CDS            Xpress™ tag: Xpress™ epitope tag, including an enterokinase recognition and cleavage site
    911..2659    +  CDS            SHC1: SHC1_HUMAN - Also known as SHC, SHCA. Experimental evidence at protein level: Swiss-Prot protein existence level 1. Signaling adapter that couples activated growth factor receptors to signaling pathways. Participates in a signaling cascade initiated by activated KIT and KITLG/SCF. Isoform p46Shc and isoform p52Shc, once phosphorylated, couple activated receptor tyrosine kinases to Ras via the recruitment of the GRB2/SOS complex and are implicated in the cytoplasmic propagation of mitogenic signals. Isoform p46Shc and isoform p52Shc may thus function as initiators of the Ras signaling cascade i
   2744..2968    +  polyA_signal   bGH poly(A) signal: bovine growth hormone polyadenylation signal
   2972..2993    +  promoter       SV40 promoter (fragment): SV40 enhancer and early promoter
   3014..3442    +  rep_origin     f1 ori (sequence partly withheld): f1 bacteriophage origin of replication; arrow indicates direction of (+) strand synthesis
   3456..3785    +  promoter       SV40 promoter: SV40 enhancer and early promoter
   3852..4643    +  CDS            neo: KKA2_KLEPN - Also known as kan, nptII. Experimental evidence at protein level: Swiss-Prot protein existence level 1. Resistance to kanamycin, neomycin, paromomycin, ribostamycin, butirosin and gentamicin B. From Klebsiella pneumoniae.
   4667..4825    +  CDS            ble (fragment): BLE_KLEPN - Experimental evidence at protein level: Swiss-Prot protein existence level 1. Binding protein with a strong affinity to the bleomycin family of antibiotics. Binds to CL990; an antimitotic-antibiotic compound. From Klebsiella pneumoniae.
   4820..4941    +  polyA_signal   SV40 poly(A) signal: SV40 polyadenylation signal
   5014..5030    -  protein_bind   lac operator: The lac repressor binds to the lac operator to inhibit transcription in E. coli. This inhibition can be relieved by adding lactose or isopropyl-β-D-thiogalactopyranoside (IPTG). lac repressor encoded by lacI
   5038..5068    -  promoter       lac promoter: promoter for the E. coli lac operon
   5083..5104    -  protein_bind   CAP binding site: CAP binding activates transcription in the presence of cAMP. E. coli catabolite activator protein
   5117..5209    -  CDS            lacI (fragment): lac repressor; lacI; The lac repressor binds to the lac operator to inhibit transcription in E. coli. This inhibition can be relieved by adding lactose or isopropyl-β-D-thiogalactopyranoside (IPTG).
   5392..5980    -  rep_origin     ori: high-copy-number ColE1/pMB1/pBR322/pUC origin of replication
   6151..7011    -  CDS            AmpR: β-lactamase; bla; confers resistance to ampicillin, carbenicillin, and related antibiotics
   7012..7116    -  promoter       AmpR promoter: bla
   7175..7227    -  misc_feature   bom (fragment): basis of mobility region from pBR322
