[The description below was written by a language model from this plasmid's Addgene catalogue record and pLannotate feature annotations shown in this document.]
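Description:
pcDNA3.1his p66shc (corrected) is a mammalian expression plasmid built on the Invitrogen pcDNA3.1 His backbone and carrying the human SHC1 coding sequence for the p66shc isoform, inserted between two retained EcoRI sites. The sequenced construct is about 7.3 kb. In E. coli it is maintained at high copy through a ColE1/pUC-type origin and selected with ampicillin via the β-lactamase gene. An f1 origin is also present, which permits single-stranded DNA production. For mammalian cells, a separate cassette places the neomycin phosphotransferase gene under the SV40 enhancer/early promoter with an SV40 polyadenylation signal, allowing G418 selection of stable transfectants.

Expression of the insert is driven by the human cytomegalovirus immediate early enhancer and promoter and terminated by the bovine growth hormone polyadenylation signal. A T7 promoter lies just upstream of the open reading frame and could support in vitro transcription. The backbone supplies an N-terminal leader fused to p66shc. It consists of a polyhistidine tag (annotated only as a short fragment matching a composite His-containing tag), the T7 gene 10 leader peptide, and the Xpress epitope, which includes an enterokinase cleavage site. These elements allow detection or purification of the recombinant protein. Several small annotated fragments, such as the HIV-1 LTR, ble, lacI and bom matches, appear to be incidental backbone remnants rather than functional parts.

According to the depositor, this plasmid replaces an earlier p66shc deposit that carried D2N and S60P substitutions, both of which have been corrected here. The associated work concerns redox regulation of forkhead transcription factors through p66shc-dependent signalling, so the plasmid is suited to overexpressing tagged p66shc in cultured mammalian cells.
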