Addgene plasmid #32574: pcDNA3.1his p66shc (corrected)
Depositing lab: Toren Finkel. Depositing organization: National Heart, Lung, and Blood Institute (NHLBI). Publication: Redox regulation of forkhead proteins through a p66shc-dependent signaling pathway. Nemoto S, Finkel T. Science. 2002 Mar 29. 295(5564):2450-2. 10.1126/science.1069004 PubMed 11884717.
Backbone
  Vector backbone: pcDNA3.1 His
  Backbone manufacturer: Invitrogen
  Backbone size w/o insert (bp): 5500
  Vector type: Mammalian Expression
  Selectable markers: Neomycin (select with G418)
Growth in bacteria
  Bacterial resistance: Ampicillin, 100 μg/mL
  Growth temperature: 37°C
  Growth strain: DH5alpha
  Copy number: High Copy
Gene/Insert
  Gene/Insert name: p66shc
  Species: H. sapiens (human)
  Entrez Gene: SHC1 (a.k.a. SHC, SHCA)
  Promoter: CMV
  Tag / fusion protein: His (N terminal on backbone)
  Cloning method: Restriction Enzyme; 5′ cloning site EcoRI (not destroyed); 3′ cloning site EcoRI (not destroyed)
  Sequencing primers: 5′ CMV-F; 3′ BGH-rev
Terms and licenses: Academic/Nonprofit Terms; Industry Terms: Not Available to Industry
Depositor comments: This plasmid is a corrected version of pcDNA3.1his p66shc (Addgene plasmid 10972 http://www.addgene.org/10972) D2N and S60P mutations present in the original sample have been corrected in this plasmid.
How to cite: pcDNA3.1his p66shc (corrected) was a gift from Toren Finkel (Addgene plasmid # 32574 ; http://n2t.net/addgene:32574 ; RRID:Addgene_32574)
